>Addgene plasmid #29708 | pET His6 MBP TEV LIC cloning vector (2M-T) | addgene full sequence | sequence record 418610 | Addgene NGS Result
AGATTTCATACACGGTGCCTGACTGCGTTAGCAATTTAACTGTGATAAACTACCGCATTAAAGCTTATCG
ATGATAAGCTGTCAAACATGAGAATTCTTGAAGACGAAAGGGCCTCGTGATACGCCTATTTTTATAGGTT
AATGTCATGATAATAATGGTTTCTTAGACGTCAGGTGGCACTTTTCGGGGAAATGTGCGCGGAACCCCTA
TTTGTTTATTTTTCTAAATACATTCAAATATGTATCCGCTCATGAGACAATAACCCTGATAAATGCTTCA
ATAACATTGAAAAAGGAAGAGTATGAGTATTCAACATTTCCGTGTCGCCCTTATTCCCTTTTTTGCGGCA
TTTTGCCTTCCTGTTTTTGCTCACCCAGAAACGCTGGTGAAAGTAAAAGATGCTGAAGATCAGTTGGGTG
CACGAGTGGGTTACATCGAACTGGATCTCAACAGCGGTAAGATCCTTGAGAGTTTTCGCCCCGAAGAACG
TTTTCCAATGATGAGCACTTTTAAAGTTCTGCTATGTGGCGCGGTATTATCCCGTGTTGACGCCGGGCAA
GAGCAACTCGGTCGCCGCATACACTATTCTCAGAATGACTTGGTTGAGTACTCACCAGTCACAGAAAAGC
ATCTTACGGATGGCATGACAGTAAGAGAATTATGCAGTGCTGCCATAACCATGAGTGATAACACTGCGGC
CAACTTACTTCTGACAACGATCGGAGGACCGAAGGAGCTAACCGCTTTTTTGCACAACATGGGGGATCAT
GTAACTCGCCTTGATCGTTGGGAACCGGAGCTGAATGAAGCCATACCAAACGACGAGCGTGACACCACGA
TGCCTGCAGCAATGGCAACAACGTTGCGCAAACTATTAACTGGCGAACTACTTACTCTAGCTTCCCGGCA
ACAATTAATAGACTGGATGGAGGCGGATAAAGTTGCAGGACCACTTCTGCGCTCGGCCCTTCCGGCTGGC
TGGTTTATTGCTGATAAATCTGGAGCCGGTGAGCGTGGGTCTCGCGGTATCATTGCAGCACTGGGGCCAG
ATGGTAAGCCCTCCCGTATCGTAGTTATCTACACGACGGGGAGTCAGGCAACTATGGATGAACGAAATAG
ACAGATCGCTGAGATAGGTGCCTCACTGATTAAGCATTGGTAACTGTCAGACCAAGTTTACTCATATATA
CTTTAGATTGATTTAAAACTTCATTTTTAATTTAAAAGGATCTAGGTGAAGATCCTTTTTGATAATCTCA
TGACCAAAATCCCTTAACGTGAGTTTTCGTTCCACTGAGCGTCAGACCCCGTAGAAAAGATCAAAGGATC
TTCTTGAGATCCTTTTTTTCTGCGCGTAATCTGCTGCTTGCAAACAAAAAAACCACCGCTACCAGCGGTG
GTTTGTTTGCCGGATCAAGAGCTACCAACTCTTTTTCCGAAGGTAACTGGCTTCAGCAGAGCGCAGATAC
CAAATACTGTCCTTCTAGTGTAGCCGTAGTTAGGCCACCACTTCAAGAACTCTGTAGCACCGCCTACATA
CCTCGCTCTGCTAATCCTGTTACCAGTGGCTGCTGCCAGTGGCGATAAGTCGTGTCTTACCGGGTTGGAC
TCAAGACGATAGTTACCGGATAAGGCGCAGCGGTCGGGCTGAACGGGGGGTTCGTGCACACAGCCCAGCT
TGGAGCGAACGACCTACACCGAACTGAGATACCTACAGCGTGAGCTATGAGAAAGCGCCACGCTTCCCGA
AGGGAGAAAGGCGGACAGGTATCCGGTAAGCGGCAGGGTCGGAACAGGAGAGCGCACGAGGGAGCTTCCA
GGGGGAAACGCCTGGTATCTTTATAGTCCTGTCGGGTTTCGCCACCTCTGACTTGAGCGTCGATTTTTGT
GATGCTCGTCAGGGGGGCGGAGCCTATGGAAAAACGCCAGCAACGCGGCCTTTTTACGGTTCCTGGCCTT
TTGCTGGCCTTTTGCTCACATGTTCTTTCCTGCGTTATCCCCTGATTCTGTGGATAACCGTATTACCGCC
TTTGAGTGAGCTGATACCGCTCGCCGCAGCCGAACGACCGAGCGCAGCGAGTCAGTGAGCGAGGAAGCGG
AAGAGCGCCTGATGCGGTATTTTCTCCTTACGCATCTGTGCGGTATTTCACACCGCAATGGTGCACTCTC
AGTACAATCTGCTCTGATGCCGCATAGTTAAGCCAGTATACACTCCGCTATCGCTACGTGACTGGGTCAT
GGCTGCGCCCCGACACCCGCCAACACCCGCTGACGCGCCCTGACGGGCTTGTCTGCTCCCGGCATCCGCT
TACAGACAAGCTGTGACCGTCTCCGGGAGCTGCATGTGTCAGAGGTTTTCACCGTCATCACCGAAACGCG
CGAGGCAGCTGCGGTAAAGCTCATCAGCGTGGTCGTGAAGCGATTCACAGATGTCTGCCTGTTCATCCGC
GTCCAGCTCGTTGAGTTTCTCCAGAAGCGTTAATGTCTGGCTTCTGATAAAGCGGGCCATGTTAAGGGCG
GTTTTTTCCTGTTTGGTCACTGATGCCTCCGTGTAAGGGGGATTTCTGTTCATGGGGGTAATGATACCGA
TGAAACGAGAGAGGATGCTCACGATACGGGTTACTGATGATGAACATGCCCGGTTACTGGAACGTTGTGA
GGGTAAACAACTGGCGGTATGGATGCGGCGGGACCAGAGAAAAATCACTCAGGGTCAATGCCAGCGCTTC
GTTAATACAGATGTAGGTGTTCCACAGGGTAGCCAGCAGCATCCTGCGATGCAGATCCGGAACATAATGG
TGCAGGGCGCTGACTTCCGCGTTTCCAGACTTTACGAAACACGGAAACCGAAGACCATTCATGTTGTTGC
TCAGGTCGCAGACGTTTTGCAGCAGCAGTCGCTTCACGTTCGCTCGCGTATCGGTGATTCATTCTGCTAA
CCAGTAAGGCAACCCCGCCAGCCTAGCCGGGTCCTCAACGACAGGAGCACGATCATGCGCACCCGTGGCC
AGGACCCAACGCTGCCCGAGATGCGCCGCGTGCGGCTGCTGGAGATGGCGGACGCGATGGATATGTTCTG
CCAAGGGTTGGTTTGCGCATTCACAGTTCTCCGCAAGAATTGATTGGCTCCAATTCTTGGAGTGGTGAAT
CCGTTAGCGAGGTGCCGCCGGCTTCCATTCAGGTCGAGGTGGCCCGGCTCCATGCACCGCGACGCAACGC
GGGGAGGCAGACAAGGTATAGGGCGGCGCCTACAATCCATGCCAACCCGTTCCATGTGCTCGCCGAGGCG
GCATAAATCGCCGTGACGATCAGCGGTCCAATGATCGAAGTTAGGCTGGTAAGAGCCGCGAGCGATCCTT
GAAGCTGTCCCTGATGGTCGTCATCTACCTGCCTGGACAGCATGGCCTGCAACGCGGGCATCCCGATGCC
GCCGGAAGCGAGAAGAATCATAATGGGGAAGGCCATCCAGCCTCGCGTCGCGAACGCCAGCAAGACGTAG
CCCAGCGCGTCGGCCGCCATGCCGGCGATAATGGCCTGCTTCTCGCCGAAACGTTTGGTGGCGGGACCAG
TGACGAAGGCTTGAGCGAGGGCGTGCAAGATTCCGAATACCGCAAGCGACAGGCCGATCATCGTCGCGCT
CCAGCGAAAGCGGTCCTCGCCGAAAATGACCCAGAGCGCTGCCGGCACCTGTCCTACGAGTTGCATGATA
AAGAAGACAGTCATAAGTGCGGCGACGATAGTCATGCCCCGCGCCCACCGGAAGGAGCTGACTGGGTTGA
AGGCTCTCAAGGGCATCGGTCGACGCTCTCCCTTATGCGACTCCTGCATTAGGAAGCAGCCCAGTAGTAG
GTTGAGGCCGTTGAGCACCGCCGCCGCAAGGAATGGTGCATGCAAGGAGATGGCGCCCAACAGTCCCCCG
GCCACGGGGCCTGCCACCATACCCACGCCGAAACAAGCGCTCATGAGCCCGAAGTGGCGAGCCCGATCTT
CCCCATCGGTGATGTCGGCGATATAGGCGCCAGCAACCGCACCTGTGGCGCCGGTGATGCCGGCCACGAT
GCGTCCGGCGTAGAGGATCGAGATCTCGATCCCGCGAAATTAATACGACTCACTATAGGGAGACCACAAC
GGTTTCCCTCTAGTGCCGGCTCCGGAGAGCTCTTTAATTAAGCGGCCGCCCTGCAGGACTCGAGTTCTAG
AAATAATTTTGTTTAACTTTAAGAAGGAGATATACATATGAAATCTTCTCACCATCACCATCACCATGGT
TCTTCTATGAAAATCGAAGAAGGTAAACTGGTAATCTGGATTAACGGCGATAAAGGCTATAACGGTCTCG
CTGAAGTCGGTAAGAAATTCGAGAAAGATACCGGAATTAAAGTCACCGTTGAGCATCCGGATAAACTGGA
AGAGAAATTCCCACAGGTTGCGGCAACTGGCGATGGCCCTGACATTATCTTCTGGGCACACGACCGCTTT
GGTGGCTACGCTCAATCTGGCCTGTTGGCTGAAATCACCCCGGACAAAGCGTTCCAGGACAAGCTGTATC
CGTTTACCTGGGATGCCGTACGTTACAACGGCAAGCTGATTGCTTACCCGATCGCTGTTGAAGCGTTATC
GCTGATTTATAACAAAGATCTGCTGCCGAACCCGCCAAAAACCTGGGAAGAGATCCCGGCGCTGGATAAA
GAACTGAAAGCGAAAGGTAAGAGCGCGCTGATGTTCAACCTGCAAGAACCGTACTTCACCTGGCCGCTGA
TTGCTGCTGACGGGGGTTATGCGTTCAAGTATGAAAACGGCAAGTACGACATTAAAGACGTGGGCGTGGA
TAACGCTGGCGCGAAAGCGGGTCTGACCTTCCTGGTTGACCTGATTAAAAACAAACACATGAATGCAGAC
ACCGATTACTCCATCGCAGAAGCTGCCTTTAATAAAGGCGAAACAGCGATGACCATCAACGGCCCGTGGG
CATGGTCCAACATCGACACCAGCAAAGTGAATTATGGTGTAACGGTACTGCCGACCTTCAAGGGTCAACC
ATCCAAACCGTTCGTTGGCGTGCTGAGCGCAGGTATTAACGCCGCCAGTCCGAACAAAGAGCTGGCAAAA
GAGTTCCTCGAAAACTATCTGCTGACTGATGAAGGTCTGGAAGCGGTTAATAAAGACAAACCGCTGGGTG
CCGTAGCGCTGAAGTCTTACGAGGAAGAGTTGGCGAAAGATCCACGTATTGCCGCCACTATGGAAAACGC
CCAGAAAGGTGAAATCATGCCGAACATCCCGCAGATGTCCGCTTTCTGGTATGCCGTGCGTACTGCGGTG
ATCAACGCCGCCAGCGGTCGTCAGACTGTCGATGAAGCCCTGAAAGACGCGCAGACTAATGGGATCGAGG
AAAACCTGTACTTCCAATCCAATATTGGAAGTGGATAACGGATCCGCGATCGCGGCGCGCCACCTGGTGG
CCGGCCGGTACCACGCGTGCGCGCTGATCCGGCTGCTAACAAAGCCCGAAAGGAAGCTGAGTTGGCTGCT
GCCACCGCTGAGCAATAACTAGCATAACCCCTTGGGGCCTCTAAACGGGTCTTGAGGGGTTTTTTGCTGA
AAGGAGGAACTATATCCGGATATCCACAGGACGGGTGTGGTCGCCATGATCGCGTAGTCGATAGTGGCTC
CAAGTAGCGAAGCGAGCAGGACTGGGCGGCGGCCAAAGCGGTCGGACAGTGCTCCGAGAACGGGTGCGCA
TAGAAATTGCATCAACGCATATAGCGCTAGCAGCACGCCATAGTGACTGGCGATGCTGTCGGAATGGACG
ATATCCCGCAAGAGGCCCGGCAGTACCGGCATAACCAAGCCTATGCCTACAGCATCCAGGGTGACGGTGC
CGAGGATGACGATGAGCGCATTGTT
Features (pLannotate 1.2.2; 16 found; start..end, strand, type, name):
     57..85      -  promoter       tet promoter: E. coli promoter for tetracycline efflux protein gene
    198..302     +  promoter       AmpR promoter: bla
    303..1163    +  CDS            AmpR: β-lactamase; bla; confers resistance to ampicillin, carbenicillin, and related antibiotics
   1334..1922    +  rep_origin     ori: high-copy-number ColE1/pMB1/pBR322/pUC origin of replication
   2108..2247    -  misc_feature   bom: basis of mobility region from pBR322
   2349..2540    -  CDS            rop: Rop protein, which maintains plasmids at low copy number; rop
   2557..2937    +  CDS            YPB1_ECOLX: Protein predicted: Swiss-Prot protein existence level 4. From Escherichia coli.
   3179..4079    -  CDS            TcR (fragment): tetracycline efflux protein; tet; confers resistance to tetracycline
   4101..4119    +  promoter       T7 promoter: promoter for bacteriophage T7 RNA polymerase
   4208..4230    +  RBS            RBS: efficient ribosome binding site from bacteriophage T7 gene 10 (Olins and Rangwala, 1989)
   4250..4267    +  CDS            6xHis: 6xHis affinity tag
   4277..5377    +  CDS            MBP: maltose binding protein from E. coli; malE (mutated); This version of the gene does not encode a signal sequence, so MBP will remain in the cytosol.
   5390..5406    +  CDS            TEV site (fragment): tobacco etch virus (TEV) protease recognition and cleavage site
   5492..5541    +  CDS            SET1 (fragment): solubility-enhancement tag derived from T7 phage gene 10B
   5549..5596    +  terminator     T7 terminator: transcription terminator for bacteriophage T7 RNA polymerase
   5622..9       -  CDS            TcR (fragment) (across the origin): tetracycline efflux protein; tet; confers resistance to tetracycline
