>Addgene plasmid #29708 | pET His6 MBP TEV LIC cloning vector (2M-T) | analyzer sequence | sequence record 13798
TTCTTGAAGACGAAAGGGCCTCGTGATACGCCTATTTTTATAGGTTAATGTCATGATAATAATGGTTTCT
TAGACGTCAGGTGGCACTTTTCGGGGAAATGTGCGCGGAACCCCTATTTGTTTATTTTTCTAAATACATT
CAAATATGTATCCGCTCATGAGACAATAACCCTGATAAATGCTTCAATAACATTGAAAAAGGAAGAGTAT
GAGTATTCAACATTTCCGTGTCGCCCTTATTCCCTTTTTTGCGGCATTTTGCCTTCCTGTTTTTGCTCAC
CCAGAAACGCTGGTGAAAGTAAAAGATGCTGAAGATCAGTTGGGTGCACGAGTGGGTTACATCGAACTGG
ATCTCAACAGCGGTAAGATCCTTGAGAGTTTTCGCCCCGAAGAACGTTTTCCAATGATGAGCACTTTTAA
AGTTCTGCTATGTGGCGCGGTATTATCCCGTGTTGACGCCGGGCAAGAGCAACTCGGTCGCCGCATACAC
TATTCTCAGAATGACTTGGTTGAGTACTCACCAGTCACAGAAAAGCATCTTACGGATGGCATGACAGTAA
GAGAATTATGCAGTGCTGCCATAACCATGAGTGATAACACTGCGGCCAACTTACTTCTGACAACGATCGG
AGGACCGAAGGAGCTAACCGCTTTTTTGCACAACATGGGGGATCATGTAACTCGCCTTGATCGTTGGGAA
CCGGAGCTGAATGAAGCCATACCAAACGACGAGCGTGACACCACGATGCCTGCAGCAATGGCAACAACGT
TGCGCAAACTATTAACTGGCGAACTACTTACTCTAGCTTCCCGGCAACAATTAATAGACTGGATGGAGGC
GGATAAAGTTGCAGGACCACTTCTGCGCTCGGCCCTTCCGGCTGGCTGGTTTATTGCTGATAAATCTGGA
GCCGGTGAGCGTGGGTCTCGCGGTATCATTGCAGCACTGGGGCCAGATGGTAAGCCCTCCCGTATCGTAG
TTATCTACACGACGGGGAGTCAGGCAACTATGGATGAACGAAATAGACAGATCGCTGAGATAGGTGCCTC
ACTGATTAAGCATTGGTAACTGTCAGACCAAGTTTACTCATATATACTTTAGATTGATTTAAAACTTCAT
TTTTAATTTAAAAGGATCTAGGTGAAGATCCTTTTTGATAATCTCATGACCAAAATCCCTTAACGTGAGT
TTTCGTTCCACTGAGCGTCAGACCCCGTAGAAAAGATCAAAGGATCTTCTTGAGATCCTTTTTTTCTGCG
CGTAATCTGCTGCTTGCAAACAAAAAAACCACCGCTACCAGCGGTGGTTTGTTTGCCGGATCAAGAGCTA
CCAACTCTTTTTCCGAAGGTAACTGGCTTCAGCAGAGCGCAGATACCAAATACTGTCCTTCTAGTGTAGC
CGTAGTTAGGCCACCACTTCAAGAACTCTGTAGCACCGCCTACATACCTCGCTCTGCTAATCCTGTTACC
AGTGGCTGCTGCCAGTGGCGATAAGTCGTGTCTTACCGGGTTGGACTCAAGACGATAGTTACCGGATAAG
GCGCAGCGGTCGGGCTGAACGGGGGGTTCGTGCACACAGCCCAGCTTGGAGCGAACGACCTACACCGAAC
TGAGATACCTACAGCGTGAGCTATGAGAAAGCGCCACGCTTCCCGAAGGGAGAAAGGCGGACAGGTATCC
GGTAAGCGGCAGGGTCGGAACAGGAGAGCGCACGAGGGAGCTTCCAGGGGGAAACGCCTGGTATCTTTAT
AGTCCTGTCGGGTTTCGCCACCTCTGACTTGAGCGTCGATTTTTGTGATGCTCGTCAGGGGGGCGGAGCC
TATGGAAAAACGCCAGCAACGCGGCCTTTTTACGGTTCCTGGCCTTTTGCTGGCCTTTTGCTCACATGTT
CTTTCCTGCGTTATCCCCTGATTCTGTGGATAACCGTATTACCGCCTTTGAGTGAGCTGATACCGCTCGC
CGCAGCCGAACGACCGAGCGCAGCGAGTCAGTGAGCGAGGAAGCGGAAGAGCGCCTGATGCGGTATTTTC
TCCTTACGCATCTGTGCGGTATTTCACACCGCATATATGGTGCACTCTCAGTACAATCTGCTCTGATGCC
GCATAGTTAAGCCAGTATACACTCCGCTATCGCTACGTGACTGGGTCATGGCTGCGCCCCGACACCCGCC
AACACCCGCTGACGCGCCCTGACGGGCTTGTCTGCTCCCGGCATCCGCTTACAGACAAGCTGTGACCGTC
TCCGGGAGCTGCATGTGTCAGAGGTTTTCACCGTCATCACCGAAACGCGCGAGGCAGCTGCGGTAAAGCT
CATCAGCGTGGTCGTGAAGCGATTCACAGATGTCTGCCTGTTCATCCGCGTCCAGCTCGTTGAGTTTCTC
CAGAAGCGTTAATGTCTGGCTTCTGATAAAGCGGGCCATGTTAAGGGCGGTTTTTTCCTGTTTGGTCACT
GATGCCTCCGTGTAAGGGGGATTTCTGTTCATGGGGGTAATGATACCGATGAAACGAGAGAGGATGCTCA
CGATACGGGTTACTGATGATGAACATGCCCGGTTACTGGAACGTTGTGAGGGTAAACAACTGGCGGTATG
GATGCGGCGGGACCAGAGAAAAATCACTCAGGGTCAATGCCAGCGCTTCGTTAATACAGATGTAGGTGTT
CCACAGGGTAGCCAGCAGCATCCTGCGATGCAGATCCGGAACATAATGGTGCAGGGCGCTGACTTCCGCG
TTTCCAGACTTTACGAAACACGGAAACCGAAGACCATTCATGTTGTTGCTCAGGTCGCAGACGTTTTGCA
GCAGCAGTCGCTTCACGTTCGCTCGCGTATCGGTGATTCATTCTGCTAACCAGTAAGGCAACCCCGCCAG
CCTAGCCGGGTCCTCAACGACAGGAGCACGATCATGCGCACCCGTGGCCAGGACCCAACGCTGCCCGAGA
TGCGCCGCGTGCGGCTGCTGGAGATGGCGGACGCGATGGATATGTTCTGCCAAGGGTTGGTTTGCGCATT
CACAGTTCTCCGCAAGAATTGATTGGCTCCAATTCTTGGAGTGGTGAATCCGTTAGCGAGGTGCCGCCGG
CTTCCATTCAGGTCGAGGTGGCCCGGCTCCATGCACCGCGACGCAACGCGGGGAGGCAGACAAGGTATAG
GGCGGCGCCTACAATCCATGCCAACCCGTTCCATGTGCTCGCCGAGGCGGCATAAATCGCCGTGACGATC
AGCGGTCCAGTGATCGAAGTTAGGCTGGTAAGAGCCGCGAGCGATCCTTGAAGCTGTCCCTGATGGTCGT
CATCTACCTGCCTGGACAGCATGGCCTGCAACGCGGGCATCCCGATGCCGCCGGAAGCGAGAAGAATCAT
AATGGGGAAGGCCATCCAGCCTCGCGTCGCGAACGCCAGCAAGACGTAGCCCAGCGCGTCGGCCGCCATG
CCGGCGATAATGGCCTGCTTCTCGCCGAAACGTTTGGTGGCGGGACCAGTGACGAAGGCTTGAGCGAGGG
CGTGCAAGATTCCGAATACCGCAAGCGACAGGCCGATCATCGTCGCGCTCCAGCGAAAGCGGTCCTCGCC
GAAAATGACCCAGAGCGCTGCCGGCACCTGTCCTACGAGTTGCATGATAAAGAAGACAGTCATAAGTGCG
GCGACGATAGTCATGCCCCGCGCCCACCGGAAGGAGCTGACTGGGTTGAAGGCTCTCAAGGGCATCGGTC
GACGCTCTCCCTTATGCGACTCCTGCATTAGGAAGCAGCCCAGTAGTAGGTTGAGGCCGTTGAGCACCGC
CGCCGCAAGGAATGGTGCATGCAAGGAGATGGCGCCCAACAGTCCCCCGGCCACGGGGCCTGCCACCATA
CCCACGCCGAAACAAGCGCTCATGAGCCCGAAGTGGCGAGCCCGATCTTCCCCATCGGTGATGTCGGCGA
TATAGGCGCCAGCAACCGCACCTGTGGCGCCGGTGATGCCGGCCACGATGCGTCCGGCGTAGAGGATCGA
GATCTCGATCCCGCGAAATTAATACGACTCACTATAGGGAGACCACAACGGTTTCCCTCTAGTGCCGGCT
CCGGAGAGCTCTTTAATTAAGCGGCCGCCCTGCAGGACTCGAGTTCTAGAAATAATTTTGTTTAACTTTA
AGAAGGAGATATACATATGAAATCTTCTCACCATCACCATCACCATGGTTCTTCTATGAAAATCGAAGAA
GGTAAACTGGTAATCTGGATTAACGGCGATAAAGGCTATAACGGTCTCGCTGAAGTCGGTAAGAAATTCG
AGAAAGATACCGGAATTAAAGTCACCGTTGAGCATCCGGATAAACTGGAAGAGAAATTCCCACAGGTTGC
GGCAACTGGCGATGGCCCTGACATTATCTTCTGGGCACACGACCGCTTTGGTGGCTACGCTCAATCTGGC
CTGTTGGCTGAAATCACCCCGGACAAAGCGTTCCAGGACAAGCTGTATCCGTTTACCTGGGATGCCGTAC
GTTACAACGGCAAGCTGATTGCTTACCCGATCGCTGTTGAAGCGTTATCGCTGATTTATAACAAAGATCT
GCTGCCGAACCCGCCAAAAACCTGGGAAGAGATCCCGGCGCTGGATAAAGAACTGAAAGCGAAAGGTAAG
AGCGCGCTGATGTTCAACCTGCAAGAACCGTACTTCACCTGGCCGCTGATTGCTGCTGACGGGGGTTATG
CGTTCAAGTATGAAAACGGCAAGTACGACATTAAAGACGTGGGCGTGGATAACGCTGGCGCGAAAGCGGG
TCTGACCTTCCTGGTTGACCTGATTAAAAACAAACACATGAATGCAGACACCGATTACTCCATCGCAGAA
GCTGCCTTTAATAAAGGCGAAACAGCGATGACCATCAACGGCCCGTGGGCATGGTCCAACATCGACACCA
GCAAAGTGAATTATGGTGTAACGGTACTGCCGACCTTCAAGGGTCAACCATCCAAACCGTTCGTTGGCGT
GCTGAGCGCAGGTATTAACGCCGCCAGTCCGAACAAAGAGCTGGCAAAAGAGTTCCTCGAAAACTATCTG
CTGACTGATGAAGGTCTGGAAGCGGTTAATAAAGACAAACCGCTGGGTGCCGTAGCGCTGAAGTCTTACG
AGGAAGAGTTGGCGAAAGATCCACGTATTGCCGCCACTATGGAAAACGCCCAGAAAGGTGAAATCATGCC
GAACATCCCGCAGATGTCCGCTTTCTGGTATGCCGTGCGTACTGCGGTGATCAACGCCGCCAGCGGTCGT
CAGACTGTCGATGAAGCCCTGAAAGACGCGCAGACTAATGGGATCGAGGAAAACCTGTACTTCCAATCCA
ATATTGGAAGTGGATAACGGATCCGCGATCGCGGCGCGCCACCTGGTGGCCGGCCGGTACCACGCGTGCG
CGCTGATCCGGCTGCTAACAAAGCCCGAAAGGAAGCTGAGTTGGCTGCTGCCACCGCTGAGCAATAACTA
GCATAACCCCTTGGGGCCTCTAAACGGGTCTTGAGGGGTTTTTTGCTGAAAGGAGGAACTATATCCGGAT
ATCCACAGGACGGGTGTGGTCGCCATGATCGCGTAGTCGATAGTGGCTCCAAGTAGCGAAGCGAGCAGGA
CTGGGCGGCGGCCAAAGCGGTCGGACAGTGCTCCGAGAACGGGTGCGCATAGAAATTGCATCAACGCATA
TAGCGCTAGCAGCACGCCATAGTGACTGGCGATGCTGTCGGAATGGACGATATCCCGCAAGAGGCCCGGC
AGTACCGGCATAACCAAGCCTATGCCTACAGCATCCAGGGTGACGGTGCCGAGGATGACGATGAGCGCAT
TGTTAGATTTCATACACGGTGCCTGACTGCGTTAGCAATTTAACTGTGATAAACTACCGCATTAAAGCTT
ATCGATGATAAGCTGTCAAACATGAGAA
Features (pLannotate 1.2.2; 16 found; start..end, strand, type, name):
    104..208     +  promoter       AmpR promoter: bla
    209..1069    +  CDS            AmpR: β-lactamase; bla; confers resistance to ampicillin, carbenicillin, and related antibiotics
   1240..1828    +  rep_origin     ori: high-copy-number ColE1/pMB1/pBR322/pUC origin of replication
   2014..2156    -  misc_feature   bom: basis of mobility region from pBR322
   2258..2449    -  CDS            rop: Rop protein, which maintains plasmids at low copy number; rop
   2466..2846    +  CDS            YPB1_ECOLX: Protein predicted: Swiss-Prot protein existence level 4. From Escherichia coli.
   3088..3988    -  CDS            TcR (fragment): tetracycline efflux protein; tet; confers resistance to tetracycline
   4010..4028    +  promoter       T7 promoter: promoter for bacteriophage T7 RNA polymerase
   4117..4139    +  RBS            RBS: efficient ribosome binding site from bacteriophage T7 gene 10 (Olins and Rangwala, 1989)
   4159..4176    +  CDS            6xHis: 6xHis affinity tag
   4186..5286    +  CDS            MBP: maltose binding protein from E. coli; malE (mutated); This version of the gene does not encode a signal sequence, so MBP will remain in the cytosol.
   5299..5315    +  CDS            TEV site (fragment): tobacco etch virus (TEV) protease recognition and cleavage site
   5401..5450    +  CDS            SET1 (fragment): solubility-enhancement tag derived from T7 phage gene 10B
   5458..5505    +  terminator     T7 terminator: transcription terminator for bacteriophage T7 RNA polymerase
   5531..5823    -  CDS            TcR (fragment): tetracycline efflux protein; tet; confers resistance to tetracycline
   5871..5899    -  promoter       tet promoter: E. coli promoter for tetracycline efflux protein gene
