[The description below was written by a language model from this plasmid's Addgene catalogue record and pLannotate feature annotations shown in this document.]
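Description:
pET His6 MBP TEV LIC cloning vector (2M-T) is an empty pET-family bacterial expression backbone of about 5.9 kb, designed to receive a gene of interest by ligation-independent cloning (LIC). It is propagated in E. coli under ampicillin selection (β-lactamase with its own promoter) and replicates from a ColE1/pBR322-type origin. The bom region and rop gene are retained, consistent with the low copy number listed in the record. Two fragments of the tetracycline resistance gene and the tet promoter flank the expression cassette. These appear to be remnants of the pBR322-derived backbone interrupted by the cassette, not a working marker.

The expression unit runs from a T7 promoter and the phage T7 gene 10 ribosome binding site through a 6xHis tag, a signal-sequence-less maltose binding protein (MBP) that stays in the cytosol, and a TEV protease recognition site, then the LIC site and a T7 terminator. No lac operator or lacI gene is annotated. A short annotation matching a T7 gene 10-derived solubility tag lies just upstream of the terminator, most likely a homology hit to phage-derived sequence there. An inserted gene is therefore produced as an N-terminal His6-MBP fusion. MBP can improve expression and solubility, the His tag allows affinity purification, and TEV cleavage removes both tags. Transcription requires a host that supplies T7 RNA polymerase.

The LIC site is destroyed on insertion. According to the depositor, it is flanked by five pairs of restriction sites, so the vector serves both for single-protein expression and as a transfer vector for subcloning into companion polycistronic destination vectors. The two sequence records (5,905 and 5,908 nt) carry the same features in the same order and differ mainly in their numbering start point.
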