Addgene plasmid #29708: pET His6 MBP TEV LIC cloning vector (2M-T)
Purpose: (Empty Backbone)
Depositing lab: Scott Gradia. Depositing organization: University of California, Berkeley.
Backbone
  Vector backbone: pET
  Backbone size (bp): 5908
  Vector type: Bacterial Expression
  Tag / fusion protein: 6xHis (N terminal on backbone); MBP (N terminal on backbone); TEV cleavage site (N terminal on backbone)
Growth in bacteria
  Bacterial resistance: Ampicillin, 100 μg/mL
  Growth temperature: 37°C
  Growth strain: DH5alpha
  Copy number: Low Copy
Gene/Insert
  Gene/Insert name: None
  Tag / fusion protein: His6-MBP-TEV (N terminal on backbone)
  Cloning method: Restriction Enzyme; 5′ cloning site LIC site (destroyed during cloning); 3′ cloning site LIC site (destroyed during cloning)
  Sequencing primers: 5′ MBP forward (5'ggtcgtcagactgtcgatgaagcc); 3′ T7 reverse
Terms and licenses: Academic/Nonprofit Terms; Industry Terms: Not Available to Industry
Depositor comments: This plasmid is an empty vector. Your gene can be inserted with a LIC cloning protocol. All 2-series vectors work as single-expression vectors, as well as transfer vectors for our polycistronic system. The LIC cloning site is flanked by 5 pairs of restriction sites, so that your gene can easily be subcloned into our polycistronic destination vectors (2D, 2E, or 2Z). 2M-T has a TEV-cleavable N-terminal His6-MBP fusion tag. MBP can improve the expression and solubility of your target protein. To clone into this vector, add LIC v1 tags to the 5' end of your PCR primers. Forward - 5'TACTTCCAATCCAATGCA3' Reverse - 5'TTATCCACTTCCAATGTTATTA3' Linearize the plasmid with SspI and gel purify. When digesting the DNA with T4 polymerase, use dCTP for insert and dGTP for vector. More information on this vector can be found through http://qb3.berkeley.edu/qb3/macrolab/
How to cite: pET His6 MBP TEV LIC cloning vector (2M-T) was a gift from Scott Gradia (Addgene plasmid # 29708 ; http://n2t.net/addgene:29708 ; RRID:Addgene_29708)
