>Addgene plasmid #29708 | pET His6 MBP TEV LIC cloning vector (2M-T) | addgene partial sequence | sequence record 35228 | 29708 with pBRrevBam
ATGCCGGCCACGATGCGTCCGGCGTAGAGGATCGAGATCTCGATCCCGCGAAATTAATACGACTCACTAT
AGGGAGACCACAACGGTTTCCCTCTAGTGCCGGCTCCGGAGAGCTCTTTAATTAAGCGGCCGCCCTGCAG
GACTCGAGTTCTAGAAATAATTTTGTTTAACTTTAAGAAGGAGATATACATATGAAATCTTCTCACCATC
ACCATCACCATGGTTCTTCTATGAAAATCGAAGAAGGTAAACTGGTAATCTGGATTAACGGCGATAAAGG
CTATAACGGTCTCGCTGAAGTCGGTAAGAAATTCGAGAAAGATACCGGAATTAAAGTCACCGTTGAGCAT
CCGGATAAACTGGAAGAGAAATTCCCACAGGTTGCGGCAACTGGCGATGGCCCTGACATTATCTTCTGGG
CACACGACCGCTTTGGTGGCTACGCTCAATCTGGCCTGTTGGCTGAAATCACCCCGGACAAAGCGTTCCA
GGACAAGCTGTATCCGTTTACCTGGGATGCCGTACGTTACAACGGCAAGCTGATTGCTTACCCGATCGCT
GTTGAAGCGTTATCGCTGATTTATAACAAAGATCTGCTGCCGAACCCGCCAAAAACCTGGGAAGAGATCC
CGGCGCTGGATAAAGAACTGAAAGCGAAAGGTAAGAGCGCGCTGATGTTCAACCTGCAAGAACCGTACTT
CACCTGGCCGCTGATTGCTGCTGACGGGGGTTATGCGTTCAAGTATGAAAACGGCAAGTACGACATTAAA
GACGTGGGCGTGGATAACGCTGGCGCGAAAGCGGGTCTGACCTTCCTGGTTGACCTGATTAAAAACAAA
