>Addgene plasmid #29708 | pET His6 MBP TEV LIC cloning vector (2M-T) | addgene partial sequence | sequence record 36372 | T7-term
GTTAGCAGCCGGATCAGCGCGCACGCGTGGTACCGGCCGGCCACCAGGTGGCGCGCCGCGATCGCGGATC
CGTTATCCACTTCCAATATTGGATTGGAAGTACAGGTTTTCCTCGATCCCATTAGTCTGCGCGTCTTTCA
GGGCTTCATCGACAGTCTGACGACCGCTGGCGGCGTTGATCACCGCAGTACGCACGGCATACCAGAAAGC
GGACATCTGCGGGATGTTCGGCATGATTTCACCTTTCTGGGCGTTTTCCATAGTGGCGGCAATACGTGGA
TCTTTCGCCAACTCTTCCTCGTAAGACTTCAGCGCTACGGCACCCAGCGGTTTGTCTTTATTAACCGCTT
CCAGACCTTCATCAGTCAGCAGATAGTTTTCGAGGAACTCTTTTGCCAGCTCTTTGTTCGGACTGGCGGC
GTTAATACCTGCGCTCAGCACGCCAACGAACGGTTTGGATGGTTGACCCTTGAAGGTCGGCAGTACCGTT
ACACCATAATTCACTTTGCTGGTGTCGATGTTGGACCATGCCCACGGGCCGTTGATGGTCATCGCTGTTT
CGCCTTTATTAAAGGCAGCTTCTGCGATGGAGTAATCGGTGTCTGCATTCATGTGTTTGTTTTTAATCAG
GTCAACCAGGAAGGTCAGACCCGCTTTCGCGCCAGCGTTATCCACGCCCACGTCTTTAATGTCGTACTTG
CCGTTTTCATACTTGAACGCATAACCCCCGTCAGCAGCAATCAGCGGCCAGGTGAAGTACGGTTCTTGCA
GGTTGAACATCAGCGCGCTCTTACCTTTCGCTTTCAGTTCTTTATCCAGCGCCGGGATCTCTTCCC
